Addgene plasmid #247369: pQE30-His-spAb-T7 RNAP
Purpose: Express spAb-T7 RNAP that bind to FC region of human IgG
Depositing lab: Sebastian Maerkl. Depositing organization: Swiss Federal Institute of Technology (EPFL). Publication: A T7 RNAP regulatory toolbox for cell-free network engineering and biosensing applications. Lee P-W, Mottaghi SS, Lugnier MG, Maerkl SJ. bioRxiv 2025.06.18.660355 10.1101/2025.06.18.660355.
Backbone
  Vector backbone: pQE30
  Backbone manufacturer: Qiagen
  Backbone size w/o insert (bp): 3461
  Total vector size (bp): 6324
  Vector type: Bacterial Expression
Growth in bacteria
  Bacterial resistance: Ampicillin, 100 μg/mL
  Growth temperature: 37°C
  Growth strain: NEB Stable
  Copy number: Low Copy
Gene/Insert
  Gene/Insert name: His-spAb-T7RNAP
  Species: Synthetic
  Insert size (bp): 2904
  Promoter: T5-lacO
  Tag / fusion protein: His (N terminal on insert)
  Cloning method: Gibson Cloning
  Sequencing primers: 5′ ctttcgtcttcacctcgag
Resource information
  A portion of this plasmid was derived from a plasmid made by: genScript
Terms and licenses: Academic/Nonprofit Terms; Industry Terms: Not Available to Industry
Depositor comments: Please visit https://doi.org/10.1101/2025.06.18.660355 for bioRxiv preprint.
How to cite: pQE30-His-spAb-T7 RNAP was a gift from Sebastian Maerkl (Addgene plasmid # 247369 ; http://n2t.net/addgene:247369 ; RRID:Addgene_247369)
