[The description below was written by a language model from this plasmid's Addgene catalogue record and pLannotate feature annotations shown in this document.]
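Description:
pQE30-His-spAb-T7 RNAP is a 6,324 bp bacterial expression plasmid built on the Qiagen pQE30 backbone for producing a recombinant T7 RNA polymerase fusion in E. coli. It replicates from a ColE1/pMB1-type origin; the annotation software labels this origin generically as high copy, while the catalogue lists the plasmid as low copy. A pBR322 bom region and a short rop fragment also lie near the origin. Selection is by ampicillin through the β-lactamase gene and its own promoter. The backbone also carries a cat (chloramphenicol acetyltransferase) coding sequence preceded by only a fragment of its promoter and followed by the rrnB T1 terminator. This is a standard pQE feature, and the record does not list it as a selection marker.

The roughly 2.9 kb synthetic insert, assembled by Gibson cloning, is transcribed from the phage T5 promoter. That promoter is recognised by the host E. coli RNA polymerase and is controlled by lac operator sequences, so expression is held off by lac repressor and can be induced with IPTG. The open reading frame begins with an N-terminal His tag for metal-affinity purification. This is followed by a short fragment of Staphylococcus aureus protein A (spa), about the size of a single immunoglobulin-binding domain, and then the full-length bacteriophage T7 RNA polymerase, with the lambda t0 terminator downstream. The protein A domain lets the polymerase bind the Fc region of human IgG. According to the record, the construct belongs to a toolbox of regulatable T7 RNA polymerases for cell-free gene network engineering and biosensing, in which antibody binding can presumably be coupled to T7 promoter-driven transcription.
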