Features (pLannotate 1.2.2; 13 found; start..end, strand, type, name):
    171..1031    -  CDS            AmpR: β-lactamase; bla; confers resistance to ampicillin, carbenicillin, and related antibiotics
   1032..1136    -  promoter       AmpR promoter: bla
   1246..1290    +  promoter       T5 promoter: bacteriophage T5 promoter for E. coli RNA polymerase, with embedded lac operator
   1298..1314    +  protein_bind   lac operator: The lac repressor binds to the lac operator to inhibit transcription in E. coli. This inhibition can be relieved by adding lactose or isopropyl-β-D-thiogalactopyranoside (IPTG). lac repressor encoded by lacI
   1378..1551    +  CDS            spa (fragment): SPA_STAAE - Experimental evidence at protein level: Swiss-Prot protein existence level 1. Plays a role in the inhibition of the host innate and adaptive immune responses. Possesses five immunoglobulin-binding domains that capture both the fragment crystallizable region (Fc region) and the Fab region (part of Ig that identifies antigen) of immunoglobulins (By similarity). In turn, Staphylococcus aureus is protected from phagocytic killing via inhibition of Ig Fc region. In addition, the host elicited B-cell response is prevented due to a decrease of antibody-secreting cell proliferation that en
   1603..4251    +  CDS            RPOL_BPT7: Experimental evidence at protein level: Swiss-Prot protein existence level 1. Highly processive DNA-dependent RNA polymerase that catalyzes the transcription of class II and class III viral genes. Recognizes a specific promoter sequence and enters first into an 'abortive phase' where very short transcripts are synthesized and released before proceeding to the processive transcription of long RNA chains. Unwinds the double-stranded DNA to expose the coding strand for templating. Participates in the initiation of viral DNA replication presumably by making primers accessible to the DNA polymerase
   4307..4401    +  terminator     lambda t0 terminator: transcription terminator from phage lambda
   4416..4444    +  promoter       cat promoter (fragment): promoter of the E. coli cat gene encoding chloramphenicol acetyltransferase
   4445..5101    +  CDS            cat: CAT_ECOLX - Experimental evidence at protein level: Swiss-Prot protein existence level 1. This enzyme is an effector of chloramphenicol resistance in bacteria. From Escherichia coli. This protein is used as a marker in many commonly used cloning vectors, such as pACYC184.
   5169..5255    +  terminator     rrnB T1 terminator: Escherichia coli rrnB; transcription terminator T1 from the E. coli rrnB gene
   5267..5308    +  CDS            rop (fragment): Rop protein, which maintains plasmids at low copy number; rop
   5410..5550    +  misc_feature   bom: basis of mobility region from pBR322
   5736..6324    -  rep_origin     ori: high-copy-number ColE1/pMB1/pBR322/pUC origin of replication
>Addgene plasmid #247369 | pQE30-His-spAb-T7 RNAP | addgene full sequence | sequence record 491693 | Addgene NGS Result
GAAGATCCTTTGATCTTTTCTACGGGGTCTGACGCTCAGTGGAACGAAAACTCACGTTAAGGGATTTTGG
TCATGAGATTATCAAAAAGGATCTTCACCTAGATCCTTTTAAATTAAAAATGAAGTTTTAAATCAATCTA
AAGTATATATGAGTAAACTTGGTCTGACAGTTACCAATGCTTAATCAGTGAGGCACCTATCTCAGCGATC
TGTCTATTTCGTTCATCCATAGTTGCCTGACTCCCCGTCGTGTAGATAACTACGATACGGGAGGGCTTAC
CATCTGGCCCCAGTGCTGCAATGATACCGCGAGACCCACGCTCACCGGCTCCAGATTTATCAGCAATAAA
CCAGCCAGCCGGAAGGGCCGAGCGCAGAAGTGGTCCTGCAACTTTATCCGCCTCCATCCAGTCTATTAAT
TGTTGCCGGGAAGCTAGAGTAAGTAGTTCGCCAGTTAATAGTTTGCGCAACGTTGTTGCCATTGCTACAG
GCATCGTGGTGTCACGCTCGTCGTTTGGTATGGCTTCATTCAGCTCCGGTTCCCAACGATCAAGGCGAGT
TACATGATCCCCCATGTTGTGCAAAAAAGCGGTTAGCTCCTTCGGTCCTCCGATCGTTGTCAGAAGTAAG
TTGGCCGCAGTGTTATCACTCATGGTTATGGCAGCACTGCATAATTCTCTTACTGTCATGCCATCCGTAA
GATGCTTTTCTGTGACTGGTGAGTACTCAACCAAGTCATTCTGAGAATAGTGTATGCGGCGACCGAGTTG
CTCTTGCCCGGCGTCAATACGGGATAATACCGCGCCACATAGCAGAACTTTAAAAGTGCTCATCATTGGA
AAACGTTCTTCGGGGCGAAAACTCTCAAGGATCTTACCGCTGTTGAGATCCAGTTCGATGTAACCCACTC
GTGCACCCAACTGATCTTCAGCATCTTTTACTTTCACCAGCGTTTCTGGGTGAGCAAAAACAGGAAGGCA
AAATGCCGCAAAAAAGGGAATAAGGGCGACACGGAAATGTTGAATACTCATACTCTTCCTTTTTCAATAT
TATTGAAGCATTTATCAGGGTTATTGTCTCATGAGCGGATACATATTTGAATGTATTTAGAAAAATAAAC
AAATAGGGGTTCCGCGCACATTTCCCCGAAAAGTGCCACCTGACGTCTAAGAAACCATTATTATCATGAC
ATTAACCTATAAAAATAGGCGTATCACGAGGCCCTTTCGTCTTCACCTCGAGAAATCATAAAAAATTTAT
TTGCTTTGTGAGCGGATAACAATTATAATAGATTCAATTGTGAGCGGATAACAATTTCACACAGAATTCA
TTAAAGAGGAGAAATTAACTATGCATCACCACCATCATCACGGATCCGCGGATAACAAATTTAACAAAGA
ACAGCAGAACGCGTTTTATGAAATTCTGCATCTGCCGAACCTGAACGAAGAACAGCGCAACGGCTTTATT
CAGAGCCTGAAAGATGATCCGAGCCAGAGCGCGAACCTGCTGGCGGAAGCGAAAAAACTGAACGATGCGC
AGGCGCCGAAAGGATCCGGGGGCGGGGGATCCGGAGGCGGGGGATCCGGTGGTGGGGGTTCTATGAACAC
GATTAACATCGCTAAGAACGACTTCTCTGACATCGAACTGGCTGCTATCCCGTTCAACACTCTGGCTGAC
CATTACGGTGAGCGTTTAGCTCGCGAACAGTTGGCCCTTGAGCATGAGTCTTACGAGATGGGTGAAGCAC
GCTTCCGCAAGATGTTTGAGCGTCAACTTAAAGCTGGTGAGGTTGCGGATAACGCTGCCGCCAAGCCTCT
CATCACTACCCTACTCCCTAAGATGATTGCACGCATCAACGACTGGTTTGAGGAAGTGAAAGCTAAGCGC
GGCAAGCGCCCGACAGCCTTCCAGTTCCTGCAAGAAATCAAGCCGGAAGCCGTAGCGTACATCACCATTA
AGACCACTCTGGCTTGCCTAACCAGTGCTGACAATACAACCGTTCAGGCTGTAGCAAGCGCAATCGGTCG
GGCCATTGAGGACGAGGCTCGCTTCGGTCGTATCCGTGACCTTGAAGCTAAGCACTTCAAGAAAAACGTT
GAGGAACAACTCAACAAGCGCGTAGGGCACGTCTACAAGAAAGCATTTATGCAAGTTGTCGAGGCTGACA
TGCTCTCTAAGGGTCTACTCGGTGGCGAGGCGTGGTCTTCGTGGCATAAGGAAGACTCTATTCATGTAGG
AGTACGCTGCATCGAGATGCTCATTGAGTCAACCGGAATGGTTAGCTTACACCGCCAAAATGCTGGCGTA
GTAGGTCAAGACTCTGAGACTATCGAACTCGCACCTGAATACGCTGAGGCTATCGCAACCCGTGCAGGTG
CGCTGGCTGGCATCTCTCCGATGTTCCAACCTTGCGTAGTTCCTCCTAAGCCGTGGACTGGCATTACTGG
TGGTGGCTATTGGGCTAACGGTCGTCGTCCTCTGGCGCTGGTGCGTACTCACAGTAAGAAAGCACTGATG
CGCTACGAAGACGTTTACATGCCTGAGGTGTACAAAGCGATTAACATTGCGCAAAACACCGCATGGAAAA
TCAACAAGAAAGTCCTAGCGGTCGCCAACGTAATCACCAAGTGGAAGCATTGTCCGGTCGAGGACATCCC
TGCGATTGAGCGTGAAGAACTCCCGATGAAACCGGAAGACATCGACATGAATCCTGAGGCTCTCACCGCG
TGGAAACGTGCTGCCGCTGCTGTGTACCGCAAGGACAAGGCTCGCAAGTCTCGCCGTATCAGCCTTGAGT
TCATGCTTGAGCAAGCCAATAAGTTTGCTAACCATAAGGCCATCTGGTTCCCTTACAACATGGACTGGCG
CGGTCGTGTTTACGCTGTGTCAATGTTCAACCCGCAAGGTAACGATATGACCAAAGGACTGCTTACGCTG
GCGAAAGGTAAACCAATCGGTAAGGAAGGTTACTACTGGCTGAAAATCCACGGTGCAAACTGTGCGGGTG
TCGATAAGGTTCCGTTCCCTGAGCGCATCAAGTTCATTGAGGAAAACCACGAGAACATCATGGCTTGCGC
TAAGTCTCCACTGGAGAACACTTGGTGGGCTGAGCAAGATTCTCCGTTCTGCTTCCTTGCGTTCTGCTTT
GAGTACGCTGGGGTACAGCACCACGGCCTGAGCTATAACTGCTCCCTTCCGCTGGCGTTTGACGGGTCTT
GCTCTGGCATCCAGCACTTCTCCGCGATGCTCCGAGATGAGGTAGGTGGTCGCGCGGTTAACTTGCTTCC
TAGTGAAACCGTTCAGGACATCTACGGGATTGTTGCTAAGAAAGTCAACGAGATTCTACAAGCAGACGCA
ATCAATGGGACCGATAACGAAGTAGTTACCGTGACCGATGAGAACACTGGTGAAATCTCTGAGAAAGTCA
AGCTGGGCACTAAGGCACTGGCTGGTCAATGGCTGGCTTACGGTGTTACTCGCAGTGTGACTAAGCGTTC
AGTCATGACGCTGGCTTACGGGTCCAAAGAGTTCGGCTTCCGTCAACAAGTGCTGGAAGATACCATTCAG
CCAGCTATTGATTCCGGCAAGGGTCTGATGTTCACTCAGCCGAATCAGGCTGCTGGATACATGGCTAAGC
TGATTTGGGAATCTGTGAGCGTGACGGTGGTAGCTGCGGTTGAAGCAATGAACTGGCTTAAGTCTGCTGC
TAAGCTGCTGGCTGCTGAGGTCAAAGATAAGAAGACTGGAGAGATTCTTCGCAAGCGTTGCGCTGTGCAT
TGGGTAACTCCTGATGGTTTCCCTGTGTGGCAGGAATACAAGAAGCCTATTCAGACGCGCTTGAACCTGA
TGTTCCTCGGTCAGTTCCGCTTACAGCCTACCATTAACACCAACAAAGATAGCGAGATTGATGCACACAA
ACAGGAGTCTGGTATCGCTCCTAACTTTGTACACAGCCAAGACGGTAGCCACCTTCGTAAGACTGTAGTG
TGGGCACACGAGAAGTACGGAATCGAATCTTTTGCACTGATTCACGACTCCTTCGGTACCATTCCGGCTG
ACGCTGCGAACCTGTTCAAAGCAGTGCGCGAAACTATGGTTGACACATATGAGTCTTGTGATGTACTGGC
TGATTTCTACGACCAGTTCGCTGACCAGTTGCACGAGTCTCAATTGGACAAAATGCCAGCACTTCCGGCT
AAAGGTAACTTGAACCTCCGTGACATCTTAGAGTCGGACTTCGCGTTCGCGTAACTGCAGGCATCGCGTT
CGCGTAACTGCAGCCAAGCTTAATTAGCTGAGCTTGGACTCCTGTTGATAGATCCAGTAATGACCTCAGA
ACTCCATCTGGATTTGTTCAGAACGCTCGGTTGCCGCCGGGCGTTTTTTATTGGTGAGAATCCAAGCTAG
CTTGGCGAGATTTTCAGGAGCTAAGGAAGCTAAAATGGAGAAAAAAATCACTGGATATACCACCGTTGAT
ATATCCCAATGGCATCGTAAAGAACATTTTGAGGCATTTCAGTCAGTTGCTCAATGTACCTATAACCAGA
CCGTTCAGCTGGATATTACGGCCTTTTTAAAGACCGTAAAGAAAAATAAGCACAAGTTTTATCCGGCCTT
TATTCACATTCTTGCCCGCCTGATGAATGCTCATCCGGAATTTCGTATGGCAATGAAAGACGGTGAGCTG
GTGATATGGGATAGTGTTCACCCTTGTTACACCGTTTTCCATGAGCAAACTGAAACGTTTTCATCGCTCT
GGAGTGAATACCACGACGATTTCCGGCAGTTTCTACACATATATTCGCAAGATGTGGCGTGTTACGGTGA
AAACCTGGCCTATTTCCCTAAAGGGTTTATTGAGAATATGTTTTTCGTCTCAGCCAATCCCTGGGTGAGT
TTCACCAGTTTTGATTTAAACGTGGCCAATATGGACAACTTCTTCGCCCCCGTTTTCACCATGGGCAAAT
ATTATACGCAAGGCGACAAGGTGCTGATGCCGCTGGCGATTCAGGTTCATCATGCCGTTTGTGATGGCTT
CCATGTCGGCAGAATGCTTAATGAATTACAACAGTACTGCGATGAGTGGCAGGGCGGGGCGTAATTTTTT
TAAGGCAGTTATTGGTGCCCTTAAACGCCTGGGGTAATGACTCTCTAGCTTGAGGCATCAAATAAAACGA
AAGGCTCAGTCGAAAGACTGGGCCTTTCGTTTTATCTGTTGTTTGTCGGTGAACGCTCTCCTGAGTAGGA
CAAATCCGCCCTCTAGAGCTGCCTCGCGCGTTTCGGTGATGACGGTGAAAACCTCTGACACATGCAGCTC
CCGGAGACGGTCACAGCTTGTCTGTAAGCGGATGCCGGGAGCAGACAAGCCCGTCAGGGCGCGTCAGCGG
GTGTTGGCGGGTGTCGGGGCGCAGCCATGACCCAGTCACGTAGCGATAGCGGAGTGTATACTGGCTTAAC
TATGCGGCATCAGAGCAGATTGTACTGAGAGTGCACCATATGCGGTGTGAAATACCGCACAGATGCGTAA
GGAGAAAATACCGCATCAGGCGCTCTTCCGCTTCCTCGCTCACTGACTCGCTGCGCTCGGTCGTTCGGCT
GCGGCGAGCGGTATCAGCTCACTCAAAGGCGGTAATACGGTTATCCACAGAATCAGGGGATAACGCAGGA
AAGAACATGTGAGCAAAAGGCCAGCAAAAGGCCAGGAACCGTAAAAAGGCCGCGTTGCTGGCGTTTTTCC
ATAGGCTCCGCCCCCCTGACGAGCATCACAAAAATCGACGCTCAAGTCAGAGGTGGCGAAACCCGACAGG
ACTATAAAGATACCAGGCGTTTCCCCCTGGAAGCTCCCTCGTGCGCTCTCCTGTTCCGACCCTGCCGCTT
ACCGGATACCTGTCCGCCTTTCTCCCTTCGGGAAGCGTGGCGCTTTCTCATAGCTCACGCTGTAGGTATC
TCAGTTCGGTGTAGGTCGTTCGCTCCAAGCTGGGCTGTGTGCACGAACCCCCCGTTCAGCCCGACCGCTG
CGCCTTATCCGGTAACTATCGTCTTGAGTCCAACCCGGTAAGACACGACTTATCGCCACTGGCAGCAGCC
ACTGGTAACAGGATTAGCAGAGCGAGGTATGTAGGCGGTGCTACAGAGTTCTTGAAGTGGTGGCCTAACT
ACGGCTACACTAGAAGGACAGTATTTGGTATCTGCGCTCTGCTGAAGCCAGTTACCTTCGGAAAAAGAGT
TGGTAGCTCTTGATCCGGCAAACAAACCACCGCTGGTAGCGGTGGTTTTTTTGTTTGCAAGCAGCAGATT
ACGCGCAGAAAAAAAGGATCTCAA
